Addgene plasmid #68121: pTM1_VP35_ZEBOV
Purpose: Encodes for Ebola Virus Zaire VP35 under control of a T7 RNA polymerase promoter.
Depositing lab: Elke Mühlberger. Depositing organization: Boston University Medical Campus. Publication: The L-VP35 and L-L interaction domains reside in the amino terminus of the Ebola virus L protein and are potential targets for antivirals. Trunschke M, Conrad D, Enterlein S, Olejnik J, Brauburger K, Muhlberger E. Virology. 2013 Jul 5;441(2):135-45. doi: 10.1016/j.virol.2013.03.013. Epub 2013 Apr 11. PubMed 23582637.
Backbone
  Vector backbone: pTM1
  Backbone manufacturer: Bernhard Moss, National Institutes of Health
  Backbone size w/o insert (bp): 5357
  Total vector size (bp): 6743
  Vector type: T7
Growth in bacteria
  Bacterial resistance: Ampicillin, 100 μg/mL
  Growth temperature: 37°C
  Growth strain: DH5alpha
  Copy number: Unknown
Gene/Insert
  Gene/Insert name: VP35 ZEBOV
  Insert size (bp): 1415
  Entrez Gene: VP35 (a.k.a. ZEBOVgp2)
  Promoter: T7
  Cloning method: Restriction Enzyme; 5′ cloning site BamHI (not destroyed); 3′ cloning site SalI (not destroyed)
  Sequencing primers: 5′ ATT GTA TGG GAT CTG ATC TGG; 3′ GCC AAC TCA GCT TCC TTT CGG
Terms and licenses: Academic/Nonprofit Terms; Industry Terms: Not Available to Industry
How to cite: pTM1_VP35_ZEBOV was a gift from Elke Mühlberger (Addgene plasmid # 68121 ; http://n2t.net/addgene:68121 ; RRID:Addgene_68121)
