[The description below was written by a language model from this plasmid's Addgene catalogue record and pLannotate feature annotations shown in this document.]
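Description:
pTM1_VP35_ZEBOV is a T7 RNA polymerase-driven expression plasmid built on the pTM1 backbone, carrying the VP35 gene of Zaire ebolavirus as an insert of about 1.4 kb cloned between BamHI and SalI sites, both of which are retained. The whole plasmid is about 6.7 kb. It is propagated in E. coli through a high-copy ColE1/pUC-type origin with ampicillin selection (AmpR under its own bla promoter). It also contains an f1 phage origin and remnants of a lac promoter/operator region from the parental cloning vector.

The expression cassette consists of a T7 promoter followed by the encephalomyocarditis virus IRES, the VP35 open reading frame, and a T7 terminator. The IRES allows cap-independent translation of the uncapped transcripts made by T7 polymerase in the cytoplasm of mammalian cells, so the plasmid is meant for cells that are supplied with T7 RNA polymerase. The short fragment annotated as a T7 gene 10-derived tag lies well downstream of the VP35 coding region and just before the terminator, so it is probably backbone sequence associated with the terminator rather than a fusion tag. The cassette is flanked by two vaccinia virus thymidine kinase fragments together with neighbouring vaccinia sequences (J1 and a fragment of the cap methyltransferase/poly(A) polymerase subunit gene). In pTM1-type vectors these arms permit homologous recombination into the vaccinia TK locus, although the record does not mention this use.

VP35 is the filovirus polymerase cofactor and an antagonist of innate immune signalling. The associated publication concerns the L–VP35 and L–L interaction domains of the Ebola virus polymerase, which suggests the plasmid supplies VP35 for protein interaction studies.
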