Features (pLannotate 1.2.2; 17 found; start..end, strand, type, name):
     20..478     +  CDS            J1_VACCW: Experimental evidence at protein level: Swiss-Prot protein existence level 1. Late protein which is a part of a large complex required for early virion morphogenesis. This complex participates in the formation of virosomes and the incorporation of virosomal contents into nascent immature virions. J1 protein is required for DNA packaging during immature virions (IV) formation (Probable). From Vaccinia virus (strain Western Reserve) (VACV) (Vaccinia virus (strain WR)).
    497..772     +  CDS            TK (fragment): KITH_VACCA - Experimental evidence at protein level: Swiss-Prot protein existence level 1. Phosphorylates thymidine and thymidine analogs, such as azidothymidine (AZT). Part of the salvage pathway for pyrimidine deoxyribonucleotide synthesis. From Vaccinia virus (strain Ankara) (VACV).
    794..812     +  promoter       T7 promoter: promoter for bacteriophage T7 RNA polymerase
    851..1423    +  misc_feature   IRES: internal ribosome entry site (IRES) of the encephalomyocarditis virus (EMCV)
   1546..2565    +  CDS            VP35: VP35_EBOZM - Experimental evidence at protein level: Swiss-Prot protein existence level 1. Plays an essential role in viral RNA synthesis and also a role in suppressing innate immune signaling (PubMed:11027311). Acts as a polymerase cofactor in the RNA polymerase transcription and replication complexes (PubMed:9971816, PubMed:16495261, PubMed:24495995). Serves as nucleoprotein/NP monomer chaperone prior to the formation of the large oligomeric RNA-bound complexes (By similarity). Regulates RNA synthesis by modulating NP-RNA interactions and interacting with DYNLL1 (PubMed:25741013). VP35-NP in
   2886..2935    +  CDS            SET1 (fragment): solubility-enhancement tag derived from T7 phage gene 10B
   2943..2990    +  terminator     T7 terminator: transcription terminator for bacteriophage T7 RNA polymerase
   3001..3279    +  CDS            TK (fragment): KITH_VACCW - Experimental evidence at protein level: Swiss-Prot protein existence level 1. Phosphorylates thymidine and thymidine analogs, such as azidothymidine (AZT). Part of the salvage pathway for pyrimidine deoxyribonucleotide synthesis (By similarity). From Vaccinia virus (strain Western Reserve) (VACV) (Vaccinia virus (strain WR)).
   3348..4007    +  CDS            PAPS (fragment): MCE_VACCW - Experimental evidence at protein level: Swiss-Prot protein existence level 1. Displays methyltransferase, positive regulation of the poly(A) polymerase and transcription elongation activities. Involved in the modification of both mRNA ends and in intermediate and late gene positive transcription elongation. At the mRNAs 5' end, methylates the ribose 2' OH group of the first transcribed nucleotide, thereby producing a 2'-O-methylpurine cap. At the 3' end, functions as a processivity factor which stimulates the activity of the viral poly(A) polymerase VP55 that creates mRNA's poly(A)
   4122..4577    +  rep_origin     f1 ori (sequence partly withheld): f1 bacteriophage origin of replication; arrow indicates direction of (+) strand synthesis
   4606..4710    +  promoter       AmpR promoter: bla
   4711..5571    +  CDS            AmpR: β-lactamase; bla; confers resistance to ampicillin, carbenicillin, and related antibiotics
   5742..6330    +  rep_origin     ori: high-copy-number ColE1/pMB1/pBR322/pUC origin of replication
   6513..6605    +  CDS            lacI (fragment): lac repressor; lacI; The lac repressor binds to the lac operator to inhibit transcription in E. coli. This inhibition can be relieved by adding lactose or isopropyl-β-D-thiogalactopyranoside (IPTG).
   6618..6639    +  protein_bind   CAP binding site: CAP binding activates transcription in the presence of cAMP. E. coli catabolite activator protein
   6654..6684    +  promoter       lac promoter: promoter for the E. coli lac operon
   6692..6708    +  protein_bind   lac operator: The lac repressor binds to the lac operator to inhibit transcription in E. coli. This inhibition can be relieved by adding lactose or isopropyl-β-D-thiogalactopyranoside (IPTG). lac repressor encoded by lacI
>Addgene plasmid #68121 | pTM1_VP35_ZEBOV | depositor full sequence | sequence record 131087 | pTM1_VP35_ZEBOV sequence 6744 bps
AAGCTTTTGCGATCAATAAATGGATCACAACCAGTATCTCTTAACGATGTTCTTCGCAGATGATGATTCA
TTTTTTAAGTATTTGGCTAGTCAAGATGATGAATCTTCATTATCTGATATATTGCAAATCACTCAATATC
TAGACTTTCTGTTATTATTATTGATCCAATCAAAAAATAAATTAGAAGCCGTGGGTCATTGTTATGAATC
TCTTTCAGAGGAATACAGACAATTGACAAAATTCACAGACTTTCAAGATTTTAAAAAACTGTTTAACAAG
GTCCCTATTGTTACAGATGGAAGGGTCAAACTTAATAAAGGATATTTGTTCGACTTTGTGATTAGTTTGA
TGCGATTCAAAAAAGAATCCTCTCTAGCTACCACCGCAATAGATCCTGTTAGATACATAGATCCTCGTCG
CAATATCGCATTTTCTAACGTGATGGATATATTAAAGTCGAATAAAGTGAACAATAATTAATTCTTTATT
GTCATCATGAACGGCGGACATATTCAGTTGATAATCGGCCCCATGTTTTCAGGTAAAAGTACAGAATTAA
TTAGACGAGTTAGACGTTATCAAATAGCTCAATATAAATGCGTGACTATAAAATATTCTAACGATAATAG
ATACGGAACGGGACTATGGACGCATGATAAGAATAATTTTGAAGCATTGGAAGCAACTAAACTATGTGAT
GTCTTGGAATCAATTACAGATTTCTCCGTGATAGGTATCGATGAAGGACAGTTCTTTCCAGACATTGTTG
AATTGATCTCGATCCCGCGAAATTAATACGACTCACTATAGGGAGACCACAACGGTTTCCCTCTAGCGGG
ATCAATTCCGCCCCTCTCCCTCCCCCCCCCCTAACGTTACTGGCCGAAGCCGCTTGGAATAAGGCCGGTG
TGCGTTTGTCTATATGTTATTTTCCACCATATTGCCGTCTTTTGGCAATGTGAGGGCCCGGAAACCTGGC
CCTGTCTTCTTGACGAGCATTCCTAGGGGTCTTTCCCCTCTCGCCAAAGGAATGCAAGGTCTGTTGAATG
TCGTGAAGGAAGCAGTTCCTCTGGAAGCTTCTTGAAGACAAACAACGTCTGTAGCGACCCTTTGCAGGCA
GCGGAACCCCCCACCTGGCGACAGGTGCCTCTGCGGCCAAAAGCCACGTGTATAAGATACACCTGCAAAG
GCGGCACAACCCCAGTGCCACGTTGTGAGTTGGATAGTTGTGGAAAGAGTCAAATGGCTCTCCTCAAGCG
TATTCAACAAGGGGCTGAAGGATGCCCAGAAGGTACCCCATTGTATGGGATCTGATCTGGGGCCTCGGTG
CACATGCTTTACATGTGTTTAGTCGAGGTTAAAAAAACGTCTAGGCCCCCCGAACCACGGGGACGTGGTT
TTCCTTTGAAAAACACGATAATACCATGGGAATTCCCCGGGGAGCTCACTAGTGGATCCAAACCTTCATC
ATCCTTACGTCAATTGAATTCTCTAGCACTCGAAGCTTATTGTCTTCAATGTAAAAGAAAAGCTGGTCTA
ACAAGATGACAACTAGAACAAAGGGCAGGGGCCATACTGCGGCCACGACTCAAAACGACAGAATGCCAGG
CCCTGAGCTTTCGGGCTGGATCTCTGAGCAGCTAATGACCGGAAGAATTCCTGTAAGCGACATCTTCTGT
GATATTGAGAACAATCCAGGATTATGCTACGCATCCCAAATGCAACAAACGAAGCCAAACCCGAAGACGC
GCAACAGTCAAACCCAAACGGACCCAATTTGCAATCATAGTTTTGAGGAGGTAGTACAAACATTGGCTTC
ATTGGCTACTGTTGTGCAACAACAAACCATCGCATCAGAATCATTAGAACAACGCATTACGAGTCTTGAG
AATGGTCTAAAGCCAGTTTATGATATGGCAAAAACAATCTCCTCATTGAACAGGGTTTGTGCTGAGATGG
TTGCAAAATATGATCTTCTGGTGATGACAACCGGTCGGGCAACAGCAACCGCTGCGGCAACTGAGGCTTA
TTGGGCCGAACATGGTCAACCACCACCTGGACCATCACTTTATGAAGAAAGTGCGATTCGGGGTAAGATT
GAATCTAGAGATGAGACCGTCCCTCAAAGTGTTAGGGAGGCATTCAACAATCTAAACAGTACCACTTCAC
TAACTGAGGAAAATTTTGGGAAACCTGACATTTCGGCAAAGGATTTGAGAAACATTATGTATGATCACTT
GCCTGGTTTTGGAACTGCTTTCCACCAATTAGTACAAGTGATTTGTAAATTGGGAAAAGATAGCAACTCA
TTGGACATCATTCATGCTGAGTTCCAGGCCAGCCTGGCTGAAGGAGACTCTCCTCAATGTGCCCTAATTC
AAATTACAAAAAGAGTTCCAATCTTCCAAGATGCTGCTCCACCTGTCATCCACATCCGCTCTCGAGGTGA
CATTCCCCGAGCTTGCCAGAAAAGCTTGCGTCCAGTCCCACCATCGCCCAAGATTGATCGAGGTTGGGTA
TGTGTTTTTCAGCTTCAAGATGGTAAAACACTTGGACTCAAAATTTGAGCCAATCTCCCTTCCCTCCGAA
AGAGGCGAATAATAGCAGAGGCTTCAACTGCTGAACTATAGGGTACGTTACATTAATGATACACTTGTGA
GTATCAGCCCTGGATAATATAAGTCAATTAAACGACCAAGATAAAATTGTTCATATCTCGCTAGCAGCTT
AAAATATAAATGTAATAGGAGCTATATCTCTGACAGTATTATAATCAATTGTTATTAAGTAACCCAAACC
AAAAGTGATGAAGATTAAGAAAAACCTACCTCGGCTGAGAGAGTGTTTTTTCATTAACCTTCATCTTGTA
AACGTCGACGATCCGGCTGCTAACAAAGCCCGAAAGGAAGCTGAGTTGGCTGCTGCCACCGCTGAGCAAT
AACTAGCATAACCCCTTGGGGCCTCTAAACGGGTCTTGAGGGGTTTTTTGCTGAAAGGAGGAACTATATC
CGGATCGAGATCAATTCTGTGAGCGTATGGCAAACGAAGGAAAAATAGTTATAGTAGCCGCACTCGATGG
GACATTTCAACGTAAACCGTTTAATAATATTTTGAATCTTATTCCATTATCTGAAATGGTGGTAAAACTA
ACTGCTGTGTGTATGAAATGCTTTAAGGAGGCTTCCTTTTCTAAACGATTGGGTGAGGAAACCGAGATAG
AAATAATAGGAGGTAATGATATGTATCAATCGGTGTGTAGAAAGTGTTACATCGACTCATAATATTATAT
TTTTTATCTAAAAAACTAAAAATAAACATTGATTAAATTTTAATATAATACTTAAAAATGGATGTTGTGT
CGTTAGATAAACCGTTTATGTATTTTGAGGAAATTGATAATGAGTTAGATTACGAACCAGAAAGTGCAAA
TGAGGTCGCAAAAAAACTGCCGTATCAAGGACAGTTAAAACTATTACTAGGAGAATTATTTTTTCTTAGT
AAGTTACAGCGACACGGTATATTAGATGGTGCCACCGTAGTGTATATAGGATCTGCTCCCGGTACACATA
TACGTTATTTGAGAGATCATTTCTATAATTTAGGAGTGATCATCAAATGGATGCTAATTGACGGCCGCCA
TCATGATCCTATTTTAAATGGATTGCGTGATGTGACTCTAGTGACTCGGTTCGTTGATGAGGAATATCTA
CGATCCATCAAAAAACAACTGCATCCTTCTAAGATTATTTTAATTTCTGATGTGAGATCCAAACGAGGAG
GAAATGAACCTAGTACGGCGGATTTACTAAGTAATTACGCTCTACAAAATGTCATGATTAGTATTTTAAA
CCCCGTGGCGTCTAGTCTTAAATGGAGATGCCCGTTTCCAGATCAATGGATCAAGGACTTTTATATCCCA
CACGGTAATAAAATGTTACAACCTTTTGCTCCTTCATATTCAGGGCCGTCGTTTTACAACGTCGTGACTG
GGAAAACCCTGGCGTTACCCAACTTAATCGCCTTGCAGCACATCCCCCTTTCGCCAGCTGGCGTAATAGC
GAAGAGGCCCGCACCGATCGCCCTTCCCAACAGTTGCGCAGCCTGAATGGCGAATGGCGCG
[124 nt withheld, positions 4122-4245]
C
[91 nt withheld, positions 4247-4337]
A
[49 nt withheld, positions 4339-4387]
CCTTTGACGTTGGAGTCCACGTTCTTT
[37 nt withheld, positions 4415-4451]
ACCCTATCTCGGTCTATTCTTTTGATTTATAAGGGATTTTGCCGATTTCGGCCTATTGGTTAAAAAATGA
GCTGATTTAACAAAAATTTAACGCGAATTTTAACAAAATATTAACGTTTACAATTTCCCAGGTGGCACTT
TTCGGGGAAATGTGCGCGGAACCCCTATTTGTTTATTTTTCTAAATACATTCAAATATGTATCCGCTCAT
GAGACAATAACCCTGATAAATGCTTCAATAATATTGAAAAAGGAAGAGTATGAGTATTCAACATTTCCGT
GTCGCCCTTATTCCCTTTTTTGCGGCATTTTGCCTTCCTGTTTTTGCTCACCCAGAAACGCTGGTGAAAG
TAAAAGATGCTGAAGATCAGTTGGGTGCACGAGTGGGTTACATCGAACTGGATCTCAACAGCGGTAAGAT
CCTTGAGAGTTTTCGCCCCGAAGAACGTTTTCCAATGATGAGCACTTTTAAAGTTCTGCTATGTGGCGCG
GTATTATCCCGTATTGACGCCGGGCAAGAGCAACTCGGTCGCCGCATACACTATTCTCAGAATGACTTGG
TTGAGTACTCACCAGTCACAGAAAAGCATCTTACGGATGGCATGACAGTAAGAGAATTATGCAGTGCTGC
CATAACCATGAGTGATAACACTGCGGCCAACTTACTTCTGACAACGATCGGAGGACCGAAGGAGCTAACC
GCTTTTTTGCACAACATGGGGGATCATGTAACTCGCCTTGATCGTTGGGAACCGGAGCTGAATGAAGCCA
TACCAAACGACGAGCGTGACACCACGATGCCTGTAGCAATGGCAACAACGTTGCGCAAACTATTAACTGG
CGAACTACTTACTCTAGCTTCCCGGCAACAATTAATAGACTGGATGGAGGCGGATAAAGTTGCAGGACCA
CTTCTGCGCTCGGCCCTTCCGGCTGGCTGGTTTATTGCTGATAAATCTGGAGCCGGTGAGCGTGGGTCTC
GCGGTATCATTGCAGCACTGGGGCCAGATGGTAAGCCCTCCCGTATCGTAGTTATCTACACGACGGGGAG
TCAGGCAACTATGGATGAACGAAATAGACAGATCGCTGAGATAGGTGCCTCACTGATTAAGCATTGGTAA
CTGTCAGACCAAGTTTACTCATATATACTTTAGATTGATTTAAAACTTCATTTTTAATTTAAAAGGATCT
AGGTGAAGATCCTTTTTGATAATCTCATGACCAAAATCCCTTAACGTGAGTTTTCGTTCCACTGAGCGTC
AGACCCCGTAGAAAAGATCAAAGGATCTTCTTGAGATCCTTTTTTTCTGCGCGTAATCTGCTGCTTGCAA
ACAAAAAAACCACCGCTACCAGCGGTGGTTTGTTTGCCGGATCAAGAGCTACCAACTCTTTTTCCGAAGG
TAACTGGCTTCAGCAGAGCGCAGATACCAAATACTGTCCTTCTAGTGTAGCCGTAGTTAGGCCACCACTT
CAAGAACTCTGTAGCACCGCCTACATACCTCGCTCTGCTAATCCTGTTACCAGTGGCTGCTGCCAGTGGC
GATAAGTCGTGTCTTACCGGGTTGGACTCAAGACGATAGTTACCGGATAAGGCGCAGCGGTCGGGCTGAA
CGGGGGGTTCGTGCACACAGCCCAGCTTGGAGCGAACGACCTACACCGAACTGAGATACCTACAGCGTGA
GCTATGAGAAAGCGCCACGCTTCCCGAAGGGAGAAAGGCGGACAGGTATCCGGTAAGCGGCAGGGTCGGA
ACAGGAGAGCGCACGAGGGAGCTTCCAGGGGGAAACGCCTGGTATCTTTATAGTCCTGTCGGGTTTCGCC
ACCTCTGACTTGAGCGTCGATTTTTGTGATGCTCGTCAGGGGGGCGGAGCCTATGGAAAAACGCCAGCAA
CGCGGCCTTTTTACGGTTCCTGGCCTTTTGCTGGCCTTTTGCTCACATGTTCTTTCCTGCGTTATCCCCT
GATTCTGTGGATAACCGTATTACCGCCTTTGAGTGAGCTGATACCGCTCGCCGCAGCCGAACGACCGAGC
GCAGCGAGTCAGTGAGCGAGGAAGCGGAAGAGCGCCCAATACGCAAACCGCCTCTCCCCGCGCGTTGGCC
GATTCATTAATGCAGCTGGCACGACAGGTTTCCCGACTGGAAAGCGGGCAGTGAGCGCAACGCAATTAAT
GTGAGTTAGCTCACTCATTAGGCACCCCAGGCTTTACACTTTATGCTTCCGGCTCGTATGTTGTGTGGAA
TTGTGAGCGGATAACAATTTCACACAGGAAACAGCTATGACCATGATTACGCC
