>Addgene plasmid #68121 | pTM1_VP35_ZEBOV | addgene partial sequence | sequence record 131084 | IRES-F 5'-TGGCTCTCCTCAAGCGTATT-3'
CCATTGTATGGGATCTGATCTGGGGCCTCGGTGCACATGCTTTACATGTGTTTAGTCGAGGTTAAAAAAA
CGTCTAGGCCCCCCGAACCACGGGGACGTGGTTTTCCTTTGAAAAACACGATAATACCATGGGAATTCCC
CGGGGAGCTCACTAGTGGATCCAAACCTTCATCATCCTTACGTCAATTGAATTCTCTAGCACTCGAAGCT
TATTGTCTTCAATGTAAAAGAAAAGCTGGTCTAACAAGATGACAACTAGAACAAAGGGCAGGGGCCATAC
TGCGGCCACGACTCAAAACGACAGAATGCCAGGCCCTGAGCTTTCGGGCTGGATCTCTGAGCAGCTAATG
ACCGGAAGAATTCCTGTAAGCGACATCTTCTGTGATATTGAGAACAATCCAGGATTATGCTACGCATCCC
AAATGCAACAAACGAAGCCAAACCCGAAGACGCGCAACAGTCAAACCCAAACGGACCCAATTTGCAATCA
TAGTTTTGAGGAGGTAGTACAAACATTGGCTTCATTGGCTACTGTTGTGCAACAACAAACCATCGCATCA
GAATCATTAGAACAACGCATTACGAGTCTTGAGAATGGTCTAAAGCCAGTTTATGATATGGCAAAAACAA
TCTCCTCATTGAACAGGGTTTGTGCTGAGATGGTTGCAAAATATGATCTTCTGGTGATGACAACCGGTCG
GGCAACAGCAACCGCTGCGGCAACTGAGGCTTATTGGGCCGAACATGGTCAACCACCACCTGGACCATCA
CTTTATGAAGAAAGTGCGATTCGGGGTAAGATTGAATCTAGAGATGAGACCGTCCCTCAAAGTGTTAGG
