>Addgene plasmid #68121 | pTM1_VP35_ZEBOV | addgene partial sequence | sequence record 131085 | T7term 5'-GCTAGTTATTGCTCAGCGG-3'
GTTAGCAGCCGGATCGTCGACGTTTACAAGATGAAGGTTAATGAAAAAACACTCTCTCAGCCGAGGTAGG
TTTTTCTTAATCTTCATCACTTTTGGTTTGGGTTACTTAATAACAATTGATTATAATACTGTCAGAGATA
TAGCTCCTATTACATTTATATTTTAAGCTGCTAGCGAGATATGAACAATTTTATCTTGGTCGTTTAATTG
ACTTATATTATCCAGGGCTGATACTCACAAGTGTATCATTAATGTAACGTACCCTATAGTTCAGCAGTTG
AAGCCTCTGCTATTATTCGCCTCTTTCGGAGGGAAGGGAGATTGGCTCAAATTTTGAGTCCAAGTGTTTT
ACCATCTTGAAGCTGAAAAACACATACCCAACCTCGATCAATCTTGGGCGATGGTGGGACTGGACGCAAG
CTTTTCTGGCAAGCTCGGGGAATGTCACCTCGAGAGCGGATGTGGATGACAGGTGGAGCAGCATCTTGGA
AGATTGGAACTCTTTTTGTAATTTGAATTAGGGCACATTGAGGAGAGTCTCCTTCAGCCAGGCTGGCCTG
GAACTCAGCATGAATGATGTCCAATGAGTTGCTATCTTTTCCCAATTTACAAATCACTTGTACTAATTGG
TGGAAAGCAGTTCCAAAACCAGGCAAGTGATCATACATAATGTTTCTCAAATCCTTTGCCGAAATGTCAG
GTTTCCCAAAATTTTCCTCAGTTAGTGAAGTGGTACTGTTTAGATTGTTGAATGCCTCCCTAACACTTTG
AGG
